>Addgene plasmid #49862 | pSLGCV | depositor full sequence | sequence record 74359 | pSLGCV sequence
AAGCTTGCATGCCTGCATTGCTAAATTGCAACCCCGTGTTTTTGAAAAAATACATCATAACAGAGAAAAC
TCTTTAAAATCATATTGTTCAGCCAGGTCACAGTCAAGGACAATTTTGAATTTGACTCAATTTCAGTTAC
AGGCTCGGATAACGGCGCTGCCACGACCACCCTGGCCCCTTCTGACCCAACTTGTTAAATATTAATCTAA
ATACAAATAAGATTTAGTATGAACATTTACTGTTCATTTTGAATGTTGTTTTTTTACACATTTTCGTAGT
TGAAAATTTTGACATATTTTAAGTGTTGGAAAAGATATGAGACATTTGAGCGAACTCGTCCAAATTTGTG
AAAATTTCCAAAAATCATCGTGAAAAATTAAAAAACATATTTTCAGAGAAAAGGCTTAAACATTTTTGAA
TATGAATAAGTAACCTTTTTTAAAAATCGGCATGTTTTTTTCTTTGAAGATCAATATTTTTGCGAAAGCC
TACGATACTAAAAAATATTAACAGCAAAAAGGTGTAAAATTAAAAAGTGATTGTTTCATCTGTTGACAAA
AGTTTTGTCAAACAACTGGTTTTGGAATTTATATGCAAAAACCTGTAAAAAGAGTGTTTATTGAATCTTG
GACTTGACTTGTTTCATCGGACTGTAATTTAGCAGGGGCTTAAGATAGGATGAATTGGTAAAGTGATAAA
ATATAGCTATTGGTATGCAAAATATTGTTACAATTGATTACTTTTTGGTATCATTCACGTTTCTGAAGTT
ACCGCCACTCAAAGTTAAATAAAATAATTTTTGCAAGCATTTTTGACAACTTAAACGAATATGGCGGGAC
CAAAAAGGCCATGCCTGGAGCTGTTATTGCATGTTTTTGATAAACTTACTGTCATACATCAGGGTACATA
AGGTTTTTGATTTCACACAAAGAAAAAAAAATCGAAAAAAAAACAATTTTTTTCCGTTGTCATAGTTGAA
AAACCCTGTTGCTAAACAATTCTTCTAATTTTTCGTGGTAACTGCTACACAATCGGATTAAGGAAACCTA
ATTTTTTCTCACATATGTTGGAGAGCCTCGATATTCTTGAACTTTTTGCATTCATTGTTTAATGTTTCTT
CACATAGCTTCGTATATATTGCCAGCAATGCAAATCTTGAGCCATCGGTTGAAATGATTTTGAAAAGGTG
CTCGGCATATCTGGGCTGAAAAAAAACTTTTGTTTCAACGCATTAAACACTTTTCGGGGTTCTGTTCCAA
TTTTTTAAATAGTTGTAACACCCGCTAGAATTTCCGTTTCACCAAAGAAATCTTTGTTCACAGATTATTA
TATATTTCTTTTTTATGTATTTTGTCCAGGTGATCCTAAATGTTTAAAAAACGTTCCAGCAGCTTTTAGT
CTATACGAAGTATATTTTTTCTTATTTTGGTTTATCGGAGGTATGCAGTTCCAAATGTTGGATTTTCTAC
CCTACTAGAAATTTCCTTTAGTTATACAATTTTAATTCGAAGTTGTATCTTGAAAAGGAAACCATCATCA
ACAACAAATAAGCTTGAGACTAGAATTGCTAATCGTCTGCACCAAATATGAAATTCGTTGAATAAATTAT
ATAAAACAGTTGACAATCATAAAGTATTTTACATACATATGTATAGTTAATGTCATATTAGCATATTTAG
TATTGAGTTAACACGCAGAAATACCAAAGAAACCCTGTTTAATTCATTTCCATGTTTTATTCGCTTTAAC
TAGGGAATGACCAGAATAAGTGGAGCGATATTCAAAAAAAAAAAATTGTATCGGAAAGCTGACATTCTCT
ACTATAAGAATATGACTGAAATTTTTGCCCATTCGGGCTGGAAATCTGAATGGAAATTGTTTATATGAGG
GGATCCATGGTTGTAGTTACAATTTTGAGAAAAAAGTTTAAATTTTAGGGGAAAAGATGTTGAATGAATC
ATTATGGTGTTGGTCGACACATTGATCATGCTGATATCGATCAGAAAAATTAAATTTGGGCTTTTATATA
GTTTCGAAAAAACACGTTTAAATTTTTGAAAAATTTTACGTTAGGGTGGAATTGAACCCCAGAGTCCCAC
CATGCTTGTCATCCACTCTATCCACTCGGCCATCTCGCTGTTGCAGGCAGTACTAATTGGGGATAGTGAA
AAGAGTTAACGTAGAATTTCAGACGTAAAAATTTCAGATTTCCAGCCCGAATGGGCCAAAATTTCAGTCA
TATTCTTATAGTAGAGAATGTCAGCTTTCCGATACAATATTTTTTTTTTGAATATCGCTCCACTTATTCT
GGTCATTCCCTAGTAAGTTTTTTCAGTTTTACCAGAAATAAAACCACTCATAAAAACTATAAACTACACA
TTTAAACTGTAAATGTTGGAAATCATTTTGACCATCAAACAATAGCTATCGGAAAATGCAAAGGCCATTC
CGTGATGGCACGCTCTTCTTCTATCCATCGCTCCTTTTCAACGAAACACACACACAAACGCAGACTATTG
GAAAAGAAAAATATAGAAAAAACCTTTTTTCTCCTTGTCCCTTGTGTTGATCTCACTTTTCAGTGGACGT
GTGCAGTGTGGAGGCCAGAGACTGTGCTGACCGACGGACGCGCAGGCGGTAAACATACGTTGCAGTGGAG
AGTGTAGTCCCTCGTCGGCTCTCTGTGTATTTCTTTCAATGCCTGTGTCTCGGTCTATCTTTGTCTCTAT
CTGTTTTAAAAGTTTTTTGCAAAGTTTCAATTTCTTTTTTATTTTCTCTTCTTTTTTTGCGCATTTATTT
TTTTTAAAGAGCGCTGTTCTTCAATTGGAAAACAGTATAACGATCGAAATAAAAAAAAAACTTGAAATAG
TATCGGAATTGAGATGGGGGCAATTGAAATTGAAGACGCAACAAAAACATGTTTTTATCGTCTGAAATTA
TCTAAACTTTGAATCTAACGTGTCAATGGCTACTTTTACAGTAGACTTTTTAGAGTAATGTTAAAAAGGA
TAATATAGGTTTTTCTTCAAACTATTTTGTCACGCCGCATATATTCTTTTCATATTCCATTCGCAAAGTG
CATGATGTAACAAAAATGAAACGTCATAATTTTTTAATCTTTCACACTTTTTTTGCCGGCCGTTAAATCA
AAATCAAATCAACTTAATCCAACACGTGCGGGCTTGCAATTTTATTACACCGGTGTCCTACAGCGCCATG
TTATCTTCTTTGATTAGAGATCTCTCACGCAACATTTGACATTGAAAATTTTGTCTCCGAATTGTTGTGT
ACCTACTTTGTCCCGATGTCCCAAATTTTCACTGATAACAAGAGATATCTCAACTGTTCTTATCACGTTG
ATACGTAGAACGTTTTACACTAAACCAAATTGCAGTCCCCTTCTACGAACCGTTTGCTAATTGTTTTGCA
TAGAACAGTGATCAATGTGTTGTGCTCACTAGTCAATGATGTTCGTCTCTCATTTTTCCTACAACTTCAC
TGAAAAGGTTTTGAATATCTGGTGATTGTAGGCAATCACACCACAGTTAATGGCCTGGCAAATAATGATA
AGCGTGTGATAAACCTCACAAAAATACGCCTAGAAGTGGTGATATCGCTAGTTTTGTGTCCTTTCGATTT
TTTTCGTGTTGCTTTTTTCTGTGGATAAACCTTTGAACTTTACATTTTGTTTTCAGAAAGCCCGGGAAGC
TTTCCATGGAAGACGCCAAAAACATAAAGAAAGGCCCGGCGCCATTCTATCCGCTGGAAGATGGAACCGC
TGGAGAGCAACTGCATAAGGCTATGAAGAGATACGCCCTGGTTCCTGGAACAATTGCTTTTACAGATGCA
CATATCGAGGTGGACATCACTTACGCTGAGTACTTCGAAATGTCCGTTCGGTTGGCAGAAGCTATGAAAC
GATATGGGCTGAATACAAATCACAGAATCGTCGTATGCAGTGAAAACTCTCTTCAATTCTTTATGCCGGT
GTTGGGCGCGTTATTTATCGGAGTTGCAGTTGCGCCCGCGAACGACATTTATAATGAACGTGAATTGCTC
AACAGTATGGGCATTTCGCAGCCTACCGTGGTGTTCGTTTCCAAAAAGGGGTTGCAAAAAATTTTGAACG
TGCAAAAAAAGCTCCCAATCATCCAAAAAATTATTATCATGGATTCTAAAACGGATTACCAGGGATTTCA
GTCGATGTACACGTTCGTCACATCTCATCTACCTCCCGGTTTTAATGAATACGATTTTGTGCCAGAGTCC
TTCGATAGGGACAAGACAATTGCACTGATCATGAACTCCTCTGGATCTACTGGTCTGCCTAAAGGTGTCG
CTCTGCCTCATAGAACTGCCTGCGTGAGATTCTCGCATGCCAGAGATCCTATTTTTGGCAATCAAATCAT
TCCGGATACTGCGATTTTAAGTGTTGTTCCATTCCATCACGGTTTTGGAATGTTTACTACACTCGGATAT
TTGATATGTGGATTTCGAGTCGTCTTAATGTATAGATTTGAAGAAGAGCTGTTTCTGAGGAGCCTTCAGG
ATTACAAGATTCAAAGTGCGCTGCTGGTGCCAACCCTATTCTCCTTCTTCGCCAAAAGCACTCTGATTGA
CAAATACGATTTATCTAATTTACACGAAATTGCTTCTGGTGGCGCTCCCCTCTCTAAGGAAGTCGGGGAA
GCGGTTGCCAAGAGGTTCCATCTGCCAGGTATCAGGCAAGGATATGGGCTCACTGAGACTACATCAGCTA
TTCTGATTACACCCGAGGGGGATGATAAACCGGGCGCGGTCGGTAAAGTTGTTCCATTTTTTGAAGCGAA
GGTTGTGGATCTGGATACCGGGAAAACGCTGGGCGTTAATCAAAGAGGCGAACTGTGTGTGAGAGGTCCT
ATGATTATGTCCGGTTATGTAAACAATCCGGAAGCGACCAACGCCTTGATTGACAAGGATGGATGGCTAC
ATTCTGGAGACATAGCTTACTGGGACGAAGACGAACACTTCTTCATCGTTGACCGCCTGAAGTCTCTGAT
TAAGTACAAAGGCTATCAGGTGGCTCCCGCTGAATTGGAATCCATCTTGCTCCAACACCCCAACATCTTC
GACGCAGGTGTCGCAGGTCTTCCCGACGATGACGCCGGTGAACTTCCCGCCGCCGTTGTTGTTTTGGAGC
ACGGAAAGACGATGACGGAAAAAGAGATCGTGGATTACGTCGCCAGTCAAGTAACAACCGCGAAAAAGTT
GCGCGGAGGAGTTGTGTTTGTGGACGAAGTACCGAAAGGTCTTACCGGAAAACTCGACGCAAGAAAAATC
AGAGAGATCCTCATAAAGGCCAAGAAGGGCGGAAAGATCGCCGTGGTACCGGTAGAAAAAATGAGTAAAG
GAGAAGAACTTTTCACTGGAGTTGTCCCAATTCTTGTTGAATTAGATGGTGATGTTAATGGGCACAAATT
TTCTGTCAGTGGAGAGGGTGAAGGTGATGCAACATACGGAAAACTTACCCTTAAATTTATTTGCACTACT
GGAAAACTACCTGTTCCATGGGTAAGTTTAAACATATATATACTAACTAACCCTGATTATTTAAATTTTC
AGCCAACACTTGTCACTACTTTCTGTTATGGTGTTCAATGCTTCTCGAGATACCCAGATCATATGAAACG
GCATGACTTTTTCAAGAGTGCCATGCCCGAAGGTTATGTACAGGAAAGAACTATATTTTTCAAAGATGAC
GGGAACTACAAGACACGTAAGTTTAAACAGTTCGGTACTAACTAACCATACATATTTAAATTTTCAGGTG
CTGAAGTCAAGTTTGAAGGTGATACCCTTGTTAATAGAATCGAGTTAAAAGGTATTGATTTTAAAGAAGA
TGGAAACATTCTTGGACACAAATTGGAATACAACTATAACTCACACAATGTATACATCATGGCAGACAAA
CAAAAGAATGGAATCAAAGTTGTAAGTTTAAACATGATTTTACTAACTAACTAATCTGATTTAAATTTTC
AGAACTTCAAAATTAGACACAACATTGAAGATGGAAGCGTTCAACTAGCAGACCATTATCAACAAAATAC
TCCAATTGGCGATGGCCCTGTCCTTTTACCAGACAACCATTACCTGTCCACACAATCTGCCCTTTCGAAA
GATCCCAACGAAAAGAGAGACCACATGGTCCTTCTTGAGTTTGTAACAGCTGCTGGGATTACACATGGCA
TGGATGAACTATACAAATAGCATTCGTAGAATTCCAACTGAGCGCCGGTCGCTACCATTACCAACTTGTC
TGGTGTCAAAAATAATAGGGGCCGCTGTCATCAGAGTAAGTTTAAACTGAGTTCTACTAACTAACGAGTA
ATATTTAAATTTTCAGCATCTCGCGCCCGTGCCTCTGACTTCTAAGTCCAATTACTCTTCAACATCCCTA
CATGCTCTTTCTCCCTGTGCTCCCACCCCCTATTTTTGTTATTATCAAAAAACTTCTCTTAATTTCTTTG
TTTTTTAGCTTCTTTTAAGTCACCTCTAACAATGAAATTGTGTAGATTCAAAAATAGAATTAATTCGTAA
TAAAAAGTCGAAAAAAATTGTGCTCCCTCCCCCCATTAATAATAATTCTATCCCAAAATCTACACAATGT
TCTGTGTACACTTCTTATGTTTTTTACTTCTGATAAATTTTTTTGAAACATCATAGAAAAAACCGCACAC
AAAATACCTTATCATATGTTACGTTTCAGTTTATGACCGCAATTTTTATTTCTTCGCACGTCTGGGCCTC
TCATGACGTCAAATCATGCTCATCGTGAAAAAGTTTTGGAGTATTTTTGGAATTTTTCAATCAAGTGAAA
GTTTATGAAATTAATTTTCCTGCTTTTGCTTTTTGGGGTTTCCCCTATTGTTTGTCAAGATTTCGAGGAC
GGCGTTTTTCTTGCTAAAATCACAAGTATTGATGAGCACGATGCAAGAAAGATCGGAAGAAGGTTTGGGT
TTGAGGCTCAGTGGAAGGTGAGTAGAAGTTGATAATTTGAAAGTGGAGTAGTGTCTATGGGGTTTTTGCC
TTAAATGACAGAATACATTCCCAATATACCAAACATAACTGTTTCCTACTAGTCGGCCGTACGGGCCCTT
TCGTCTCGCGCGTTTCGGTGATGACGGTGAAAACCTCTGACACATGCAGCTCCCGGAGACGGTCACAGCT
TGTCTGTAAGCGGATGCCGGGAGCAGACAAGCCCGTCAGGGCGCGTCAGCGGGTGTTGGCGGGTGTCGGG
GCTGGCTTAACTATGCGGCATCAGAGCAGATTGTACTGAGAGTGCACCATATGCGGTGTGAAATACCGCA
CAGATGCGTAAGGAGAAAATACCGCATCAGGCGGCCTTAAGGGCCTCGTGATACGCCTATTTTTATAGGT
TAATGTCATGATAATAATGGTTTCTTAGACGTCAGGTGGCACTTTTCGGGGAAATGTGCGCGGAACCCCT
ATTTGTTTATTTTTCTAAATACATTCAAATATGTATCCGCTCATGAGACAATAACCCTGATAAATGCTTC
AATAATATTGAAAAAGGAAGAGTATGAGTATTCAACATTTCCGTGTCGCCCTTATTCCCTTTTTTGCGGC
ATTTTGCCTTCCTGTTTTTGCTCACCCAGAAACGCTGGTGAAAGTAAAAGATGCTGAAGATCAGTTGGGT
GCACGAGTGGGTTACATCGAACTGGATCTCAACAGCGGTAAGATCCTTGAGAGTTTTCGCCCCGAAGAAC
GTTTTCCAATGATGAGCACTTTTAAAGTTCTGCTATGTGGCGCGGTATTATCCCGTATTGACGCCGGGCA
AGAGCAACTCGGTCGCCGCATACACTATTCTCAGAATGACTTGGTTGAGTACTCACCAGTCACAGAAAAG
CATCTTACGGATGGCATGACAGTAAGAGAATTATGCAGTGCTGCCATAACCATGAGTGATAACACTGCGG
CCAACTTACTTCTGACAACGATCGGAGGACCGAAGGAGCTAACCGCTTTTTTGCACAACATGGGGGATCA
TGTAACTCGCCTTGATCGTTGGGAACCGGAGCTGAATGAAGCCATACCAAACGACGAGCGTGACACCACG
ATGCCTGTAGCAATGGCAACAACGTTGCGCAAACTATTAACTGGCGAACTACTTACTCTAGCTTCCCGGC
AACAATTAATAGACTGGATGGAGGCGGATAAAGTTGCAGGACCACTTCTGCGCTCGGCCCTTCCGGCTGG
CTGGTTTATTGCTGATAAATCTGGAGCCGGTGAGCGTGGGTCTCGCGGTATCATTGCAGCACTGGGGCCA
GATGGTAAGCCCTCCCGTATCGTAGTTATCTACACGACGGGGAGTCAGGCAACTATGGATGAACGAAATA
GACAGATCGCTGAGATAGGTGCCTCACTGATTAAGCATTGGTAACTGTCAGACCAAGTTTACTCATATAT
ACTTTAGATTGATTTAAAACTTCATTTTTAATTTAAAAGGATCTAGGTGAAGATCCTTTTTGATAATCTC
ATGACCAAAATCCCTTAACGTGAGTTTTCGTTCCACTGAGCGTCAGACCCCGTAGAAAAGATCAAAGGAT
CTTCTTGAGATCCTTTTTTTCTGCGCGTAATCTGCTGCTTGCAAACAAAAAAACCACCGCTACCAGCGGT
GGTTTGTTTGCCGGATCAAGAGCTACCAACTCTTTTTCCGAAGGTAACTGGCTTCAGCAGAGCGCAGATA
CCAAATACTGTCCTTCTAGTGTAGCCGTAGTTAGGCCACCACTTCAAGAACTCTGTAGCACCGCCTACAT
ACCTCGCTCTGCTAATCCTGTTACCAGTGGCTGCTGCCAGTGGCGATAAGTCGTGTCTTACCGGGTTGGA
CTCAAGACGATAGTTACCGGATAAGGCGCAGCGGTCGGGCTGAACGGGGGGTTCGTGCACACAGCCCAGC
TTGGAGCGAACGACCTACACCGAACTGAGATACCTACAGCGTGAGCATTGAGAAAGCGCCACGCTTCCCG
AAGGGAGAAAGGCGGACAGGTATCCGGTAAGCGGCAGGGTCGGAACAGGAGAGCGCACGAGGGAGCTTCC
AGGGGGAAACGCCTGGTATCTTTATAGTCCTGTCGGGTTTCGCCACCTCTGACTTGAGCGTCGATTTTTG
TGATGCTCGTCAGGGGGGCGGAGCCTATGGAAAAACGCCAGCAACGCGGCCTTTTTACGGTTCCTGGCCT
TTTGCTGGCCTTTTGCTCACATGTTCTTTCCTGCGTTATCCCCTGATTCTGTGGATAACCGTATTACCGC
CTTTGAGTGAGCTGATACCGCTCGCCGCAGCCGAACGACCGAGCGCAGCGAGTCAGTGAGCGAGGAAGCG
GAAGAGCGCCCAATACGCAAACCGCCTCTCCCCGCGCGTTGGCCGATTCATTAATGCAGCTGGCACGACA
GGTTTCCCGACTGGAAAGCGGGCAGTGAGCGCAACGCAATTAATGTGAGTTAGCTCACTCATTAGGCACC
CCAGGCTTTACACTTTATGCTTCCGGCTCGTATGTTGTGTGGAATTGTGAGCGGATAACAATTTCACACA
GGAAACAGCTATGACCATGATTACGCCAAGCTGTAAGTTTAAACATGATCTTACTAACTAACTATTCTCA
TTTAAATTTTCAGAGCTTAAAAATGGCTGAAATCACTCACAACGATGGATACGCTAACAACTTGGAAATG
AAAT
Features (pLannotate 1.2.2; 13 found; start..end, strand, type, name):
      1..17      -  misc_feature   MCS (fragment): pUC18/19 multiple cloning site
   3716..5365    +  CDS            luciferase: firefly luciferase; luc+; enhanced luc+ version of the luciferase gene
   5384..6244    +  CDS            sg25: sg25 is a basic (constitutively fluorescent) green fluorescent protein published in 1997, derived from Aequorea victoria.
   6865..7017    +  CDS            aex-5 (fragment): AEX5_CAEEL - Also known as kpc-3 From Caenorhabditis elegans.
   7145..7180    +  CDS            rop (fragment): Rop protein, which maintains plasmids at low copy number; rop
   7282..7381    +  misc_feature   bom (fragment): basis of mobility region from pBR322
   7479..7583    +  promoter       AmpR promoter: bla
   7584..8444    +  CDS            AmpR: β-lactamase; bla; confers resistance to ampicillin, carbenicillin, and related antibiotics
   8615..9203    +  rep_origin     ori: high-copy-number ColE1/pMB1/pBR322/pUC origin of replication
   9386..9478    +  CDS            lacI (fragment): lac repressor; lacI; The lac repressor binds to the lac operator to inhibit transcription in E. coli. This inhibition can be relieved by adding lactose or isopropyl-β-D-thiogalactopyranoside (IPTG).
   9491..9512    +  protein_bind   CAP binding site: CAP binding activates transcription in the presence of cAMP. E. coli catabolite activator protein
   9527..9557    +  promoter       lac promoter: promoter for the E. coli lac operon
   9565..9581    +  protein_bind   lac operator: The lac repressor binds to the lac operator to inhibit transcription in E. coli. This inhibition can be relieved by adding lactose or isopropyl-β-D-thiogalactopyranoside (IPTG). lac repressor encoded by lacI
