[The description below was written by a language model from this plasmid's Addgene catalogue record and pLannotate feature annotations shown in this document.]
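Description:
pSLGCV is a Caenorhabditis elegans expression plasmid of about 9.7 kb, built on the Fire lab promoterless GFP vector pPD95.79. It is propagated in E. coli as a high-copy plasmid through a ColE1/pUC-type origin and selected with ampicillin via the bla gene and its own promoter. The remaining bacterial annotations (short rop, bom and lacI fragments, the CAP site, lac promoter and operator, and a remnant of the pUC multiple cloning site) are backbone leftovers with no role in worm expression. The record lists no worm selection or co-injection marker.

The payload is a single transgene. A roughly 3.7 kb fragment from upstream of the sur-5 gene, amplified from pTG96 with the sur-5 start codon removed, drives the enhanced firefly (Photinus pyralis) luciferase gene luc+. This is fused in frame at its C terminus to the backbone GFP (S65C). The feature table places luciferase immediately ahead of a GFP-family coding sequence, labelled there as the variant sg25. The unannotated stretch before luciferase matches the expected position and size of the promoter. A short hit to C. elegans aex-5 downstream of GFP is most likely part of the backbone's 3' region, though the record does not describe that region.

Because luc+ lacks the peroxisomal targeting sequence and the sur-5 nuclear localisation signal was left out, the LUC+::GFP fusion accumulates in the cytoplasm. The associated publication concerns real-time assessment of mitochondrial function and metabolism in living nematodes. This points to bioluminescence from the fusion as a readout of metabolic state, with GFP fluorescence available to monitor the fusion protein itself.
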