Addgene plasmid #49862: pSLGCV
Purpose: Expression in Caenorhabditis elegans of the luc+ gene (Promega), fused in frame to GFP (S65C), under the sur-5 promoter (from plasmid pTG96, John Yochem and Min Han). Backbone pPD95.79 (Firelab).
Depositing lab: Anne Glover & Jonathan Pettitt. Depositing organization: University of Aberdeen. Publication: Bridging the phenotypic gap: real-time assessment of mitochondrial function and metabolism of the nematode Caenorhabditis elegans. Lagido C, Pettitt J, Flett A, Glover LA. BMC Physiol. 2008 Apr 2;8:7. doi: 10.1186/1472-6793-8-7. PubMed 18384668.
Backbone
  Vector backbone: pPD95.79
  Backbone manufacturer: Andrew Fire, Carnegie Institution for Science
  Modifications to backbone: added sequentially the sur-5 promoter [36], PCR-amplified from plasmid pTG96 and then the luciferase gene PCR-amplified from vector pSP-luc+ (Promega). A 3.7 kb fragment upstream of the sur-5 gene containing the promoter, was amplified using primers 5'- ATAAGCTTGCATGCCTGCATTGC-3' and 5'-AGACACCCCGGGCTTTCTGAAAAC-3' (this introduces a Sma I site and removes the start codon for the sur-5 gene). The sur-5 promoter was inserted in the pPD95.79 backbone using appropriate restriction sites (Sph I and Sma I). The luc+ gene was amplified using primers 5'-TCCCGGGAAGCTTTCCATGGAAGAC-3' and 5'-CTAGGGTACCACGGCGATCTTTCC-3'. Sma I and Kpn I were used to insert luc+ downstream of the sur-5 promoter and upstream of and in frame with gfp. The peroxisome tagging sequence is absent from luc+ and the NLS for sur-5 was excluded from pSLGCV, so that LUC+::GFP was expressed in the cytoplasm
  Vector type: Worm Expression
Growth in bacteria
  Bacterial resistance: Ampicillin, 100 μg/mL
  Growth temperature: 37°C
  Growth strain: DH5alpha
  Copy number: High Copy
Gene/Insert
  Gene/Insert name: firefly luciferase luc+ fused to GFP (S65C)
  Species: Photinus pyralis
  Promoter: sur-5
  Tag / fusion protein: GFP (S65C) (C terminal on backbone)
  Cloning method: Restriction Enzyme; 5′ cloning site SmaI (unknown if destroyed); 3′ cloning site KpnI (unknown if destroyed)
  Sequencing primers: 5′ 5'-TCCCGGGAAGCTTTCCATGGAAGAC-3'; 3′ 5'-CTAGGGTACCACGGCGATCTTTCC-3'
Resource information
  A portion of this plasmid was derived from a plasmid made by: vector backbone pPD95.79 from Firelab, Carnegie Institution for Science. pTG96 plasmid (from which promoter was PCR- amplified) obtained from John Yochem and Min Han; University of Colorado, Boulder. vector pSP-luc+ (bought from Promega. Luc+ gene was PCR-amplified from here.
Terms and licenses: Academic/Nonprofit Terms; Industry Terms: Not Available to Industry
Depositor comments: Although no formal MTAs signed with Firelab or University of Colorado Boulder, we accepted that the material was provided for academic research only.
How to cite: pSLGCV was a gift from Anne Glover & Jonathan Pettitt (Addgene plasmid # 49862 ; http://n2t.net/addgene:49862 ; RRID:Addgene_49862)
