>Addgene plasmid #49862 | pSLGCV | addgene partial sequence | sequence record 76899 | M13_pUC_rev
GATCTTACTAACTAACTATTCTCATTTAAATTTTCAGAGCTTAAAAATGGCTGAAATCACTCACAACGAT
GGATACGCTAACAACTTGGAAATGAAATAAGCTTGCATGCCTGCATTGCTAAATTGCAACCCCGTGTTTT
TGAAAAAATACATCATAACAGAGAAAACTCTTTAAAATCATATTGTTCAGCCAGGTCACAGTCAAGGACA
ATTTTGAATTTGACTCAATTTCAGTTACAGGCTCGGATAACGGCGCTGCCACGACCACCCTGGCCCCTTC
TGACCCAACTTGTTAAATATTAATCTAAATACAAATAAGATTTAGTATGAACATTTACTGTTCATTTTGA
ATGTTGTTTTTTTACACATTTTCGTAGTTGAAAATTTTGACATATTTTAAGTGTTGGAAAAGATATGAGA
CATTTGAGCGAACTCGTCCAAATTTGTGAAAATTTCCAAAAATCATCGTGAAAAATTAAAAAACATATTT
TCAGAGAAAAGGCTTAAACATTTTTGAATATGAATAAGTAACCTTTTTTAAAAATCGGCATGTTTTTTTC
TTTGAAGATCAATATTTTTGCGAAAGCCTACGATACTAAAAAATATTAACAGCAAAAAGGTGTAAAATTA
AAAAGTGATTGTTTCATCTGTTGACAAAAGTTTTGTCAAACAACTGGTTTTGGAATTTATATGCAAAAAC
CTGTAAAAAGAGTGTTTATTGAATCTTGGACTTGACTTGTTTCATCGGACTGTAATTT
