>Addgene plasmid #49862 | pSLGCV | addgene partial sequence | sequence record 76900 | LucNrev 5'-CCTTATGCAGTTGCTCTCC-3'
GCGCCGGGCCTTTCTTTATGTTTTTGGCGTCTTCCATGGAAAGCTTCCCGGGCTTTCTGAAAACAAAATG
TAAAGTTCAAAGGTTTATCCACAGAAAAAAGCAACACGAAAAAAATCGAAAGGACACAAAACTAGCGATA
TCACCACTTCTAGGCGTATTTTTGTGAGGTTTATCACACGCTTATCATTATTTGCCAGGCCATTAACTGT
GGTGTGATTGCCTACAATCACCAGATATTCAAAACCTTTTCAGTGAAGTTGTAGGAAAAATGAGAGACGA
ACATCATTGACTAGTGAGCACAACACATTGATCACTGTTCTATGCAAAACAATTAGCAAACGGTTCGTAG
AAGGGGACTGCAATTTGGTTTAGTGTAAAACGTTCTACGTATCAACGTGATAAGAACAGTTGAGATATCT
CTTGTTATCAGTGAAAATTTGGGACATCGGGACAAAGTAGGTACACAACAATTCGGAGACAAAATTTTCA
ATGTCAAATGTTGCGTGAGAGATCTCTAATCAAAGAAGATAACATGGCGCTGTAGGACACCGGTGTAATA
AAATTGCAAGCCCGCACGTGTTGGATTAAGTTGATTTGATTTTGATTTAACGGCCGGCAAAAAAAGTGTG
AAAGATTAAAAAATTATGACGTTTCATTTTTGTTACATCATGCACTTTGCGAATGGAATATGAAAAGAAT
ATATGCGGCGTGACAAAATAGTTTGAAGAAAAACCTATATTATCCTTTTTAACATTACTCTAAAAAGTCT
ACTGTAAAAGTAGCCATTGACACGTTAGATTCAAAGTTTAGATAATTTCAGACGATAAAAACATGTTTTT
GTTGCGTCTTCAATTTCAATTGCCCCCATCTCAATTCCGATACTATTTCAAGTTTTTTTTTTATT
