>Addgene plasmid #49862 | pSLGCV | addgene partial sequence | sequence record 76902 | GFPfusionREV 5'-CTCCACTGACAGAAAATTTG-3'
TGAAAAGTTCTTCTCCTTTACTCATTTTTTCTACCGGTACCACGGCGATCTTTCCGCCCTTCTTGGCCTT
TATGAGGATCTCTCTGATTTTTCTTGCGTCGAGTTTTCCGGTAAGACCTTTCGGTACTTCGTCCACAAAC
ACAACTCCTCCGCGCAACTTTTTCGCGGTTGTTACTTGACTGGCGACGTAATCCACGATCTCTTTTTCCG
TCATCGTCTTTCCGTGCTCCAAAACAACAACGGCGGCGGGAAGTTCACCGGCGTCATCGTCGGGAAGACC
TGCGACACCTGCGTCGAAGATGTTGGGGTGTTGGAGCAAGATGGATTCCAATTCAGCGGGAGCCACCTGA
TAGCCTTTGTACTTAATCAGAGACTTCAGGCGGTCAACGATGAAGAAGTGTTCGTCTTCGTCCCAGTAAG
CTATGTCTCCAGAATGTAGCCATCCATCCTTGTCAATCAAGGCGTTGGTCGCTTCCGGATTGTTTACATA
ACCGGACATAATCATAGGACCTCTCACACACAGTTCGCCTCTTTGATTAACGCCCAGCGTTTTCCCGGTA
TCCAGATCCACAACCTTCGCTTCAAAAAATGGAACAACTTTACCGACCGCGCCCGGTTTATCATCCCCCT
CGGGTGTAATCAGAATAGCTGATGTAGTCTCAGTGAGCCCATATCCTTGCCTGATACCTGGCAGATGGAA
CCTCTTGGCAACCGCTTCCCCGACTTCCTTAGAGAGGGGAGCGCCACCAGAAGCAATTTCGTGTAAATTA
GATAAATCGTATTTGTCAATCA
